>Addgene plasmid #102611 | pTRIP-CMV-Puro-2A | addgene full sequence | sequence record 202137 | Addgene NGS Result
GGATCTTTGTGAAGGAACCTTACTTCTGTGGTGTGACATAATTGGACAAACTACCTACAGAGATTTAAAG
CTCTAAGGTAAATATAAAATTTTTAAGTGTATAATGTGTTAAACTACTGATTCTAATTGTTTGTGTATTT
TAGATTCCAACCTATGGAACTGATGAATGGGAGCAGTGGTGGAATGCCTTTAATGAGGAAAACCTGTTTT
GCTCAGAAGAAATGCCATCTAGTGATGATGAGGCTACTGCTGACTCTCAACATTCTACTCCTCCAAAAAA
GAAGAGAAAGGTAGAAGACCCCAAGGACTTTCCTTCAGAATTGCTAAGTTTTTTGAGTCATGCTGTGTTT
AGTAATAGAACTCTTGCTTGCTTTGCTATTTACACCACAAAGGAAAAAGCTGCACTGCTATACAAGAAAA
TTATGGAAAAATATTCTGTAACCTTTATAAGTAGGCATAACAGTTATAATCATAACATACTGTTTTTTCT
TACTCCACACAGGCATAGAGTGTCTGCTATTAATAACTATGCTCAAAAATTGTGTACCTTTAGCTTTTTA
ATTTGTAAAGGGGTTAATAAGGAATATTTGATGTATAGTGCCTTGACTAGAGATCATAATCAGCCATACC
ACATTTGTAGAGGTTTTACTTGCTTTAAAAAACCTCCCACACCTCCCCCTGAACCTGAAACATAAAATGA
ATGCAATTGTTGTTGTTAACTTGTTTATTGCAGCTTATAATGGTTACAAATAAAGCAATAGCATCACAAA
TTTCACAAATAAAGCATTTTTTTCACTGCATTCTAGTTGTGGTTTGTCCAAACTCATCAATGTATCTTAT
CATGTCTGGATCAACTGGATAACTCAAGCTAACCAAAATCATCCCAAACTTCCCACCCCATACCCTATTA
CCACTGCCAATTACCTGTGGTTTCATTTACTCTAAACCTGTGATTCCTCTGAATTATTTTCATTTTAAAG
AAATTGTATTTGTTAAATATGTACTACAAACTTAGTAGTTGGAAGGGCTAATTCACTCCCAAAGAAGACA
AGATATCCTTGATCTGTGGATCTACCACACACAAGGCTACTTCCCTGATTAGCAGAACTACACACCAGGG
CCAGGGGTCAGATATCCACTGACCTTTGGATGGTGCTACAAGCTAGTACCAGTTGAGCCAGATAAGGTAG
AAGAGGCCAATAAAGGAGAGAACACCAGCTTGTTACACCCTGTGAGCCTGCATGGGATGGATGACCCGGA
GAGAGAAGTGTTAGAGTGGAGGTTTGACAGCCGCCTAGCATTTCATCACGTGGCCCGAGAGCTGCATCCG
GAGTACTTCAAGAACTGCTGATATCGAGCTTGCTACAAGGGACTTTCCGCTGGGGACTTTCCAGGGAGGC
GTGGCCTGGGCGGGACTGGGGAGTGGCGAGCCCTCAGATCCTGCATATAAGCAGCTGCTTTTTGCCTGTA
CTGGGTCTCTCTGGTTAGACCAGATCTGAGCCTGGGAGCTCTCTGGCTAACTAGGGAACCCACTGCTTAA
GCCTCAATAAAGCTTGCCTTGAGTGCTTCAAGTAGTGTGTGCCCGTCTGTTGTGTGACTCTGGTAACTAG
AGATCCCTCAGACCCTTTTAGTCAGTGTGGAAAATCTCTAGCAGTGGCGCCCGAACAGGGACTTGAAAGC
GAAAGGGAAACCAGAGGAGCTCTCTCGACGCAGGACTCGGCTTGCTGAAGCGCGCACGGCAAGAGGCGAG
GGGCGGCGACTGGTGAGTACGCCAAAAATTTTGACTAGCGGAGGCTAGAAGGAGAGAGATGGGTGCGAGA
GCGTCAGTATTAAGCGGGGGAGAATTAGATCGCGATGGGAAAAAATTCGGTTAAGGCCAGGGGGAAAGAA
AAAATATAAATTAAAACATATAGTATGGGCAAGCAGGGAGCTAGAACGATTCGCAGTTAATCCTGGCCTG
TTAGAAACATCAGAAGGCTGTAGACAAATACTGGGACAGCTACAACCATCCCTTCAGACAGGATCAGAAG
AACTTAGATCATTATATAATACAGTAGCAACCCTCTATTGTGTGCATCAAAGGATAGAGATAAAAGACAC
CAAGGAAGCTTTAGACAAGATAGAGGAAGAGCAAAACAAAAGTAAGACCACCGCACAGCAAGCGGCCGCT
GATCTTCAGACCTGGAGGAGGAGATATGAGGGACAATTGGAGAAGTGAATTATATAAATATAAAGTAGTA
AAAATTGAACCATTAGGAGTAGCACCCACCAAGGCAAAGAGAAGAGTGGTGCAGAGAGAAAAAAGAGCAG
TGGGAATAGGAGCTTTGTTCCTTGGGTTCTTGGGAGCAGCAGGAAGCACTATGGGCGCAGCGTCAATGAC
GCTGACGGTACAGGCCAGACAATTATTGTCTGGTATAGTGCAGCAGCAGAACAATTTGCTGAGGGCTATT
GAGGCGCAACAGCATCTGTTGCAACTCACAGTCTGGGGCATCAAGCAGCTCCAGGCAAGAATCCTGGCTG
TGGAAAGATACCTAAAGGATCAACAGCTCCTGGGGATTTGGGGTTGCTCTGGAAAACTCATTTGCACCAC
TGCTGTGCCTTGGAATGCTAGTTGGAGTAATAAATCTCTGGAACAGATTTGGAATCACACGACCTGGATG
GAGTGGGACAGAGAAATTAACAATTACACAAGCTTAATACACTCCTTAATTGAAGAATCGCAAAACCAGC
AAGAAAAGAATGAACAAGAATTATTGGAATTAGATAAATGGGCAAGTTTGTGGAATTGGTTTAACATAAC
AAATTGGCTGTGGTATATAAAATTATTCATAATGATAGTAGGAGGCTTGGTAGGTTTAAGAATAGTTTTT
GCTGTACTTTCTATAGTGAATAGAGTTAGGCAGGGATATTCACCATTATCGTTTCAGACCCACCTCCCAA
CCCCGAGGGGACCCGACAGGCCCGAAGGAATAGAAGAAGAAGGTGGAGAGAGAGACAGAGACAGATCCAT
TCGATTAGTGAACGGATCTCGACGGTATCGCCGAATTCACAAATGGCAGTATTCATCCACAATTTTAAAA
GAAAAGGGGGGATTGGGGGGTACAGTGCAGGGGAAAGAATAGTAGACATAATAGCAACAGACATACAAAC
TAAAGAATTACAAAAACAAATTACAAAAATTCAAAATTTTCGGGTTTATTACAGGGACAGCAGAGATCCA
CTTTGGCTGATACGCGTATAGTAATCAATTACGGGGTCATTAGTTCATAGCCCATATATGGAGTTCCGCG
TTACATAACTTACGGTAAATGGCCCGCCTGGCTGACCGCCCAACGACCCCCGCCCATTGACGTCAATAAT
GACGTATGTTCCCATAGTAACGCCAATAGGGACTTTCCATTGACGTCAATGGGTGGAGTATTTACGGTAA
ACTGCCCACTTGGCAGTACATCAAGTGTATCATATGCCAAGTACGCCCCCTATTGACGTCAATGACGGTA
AATGGCCCGCCTGGCATTATGCCCAGTACATGACCTTATGGGACTTTCCTACTTGGCAGTACATCTACGT
ATTAGTCATCGCTATTACCATGGTGATGCGGTTTTGGCAGTACATCAATGGGCGTGGATAGCGGTTTGAC
TCACGGGGATTTCCAAGTCTCCACCCCATTGACGTCAATGGGAGTTTGTTTTGGCACCAAAATCAACGGG
ACTTTCCAAAATGTCGTAACAACTCCGCCCCATTGACGCAAATGGGCGGTAGGCGTGTACGGTGGGAGGT
CTATATAAGCAGAGCTGGTTTAGTGAACCGTCAGATCCCGCGGGCTAGCGCCACCATGACCGAGTACAAG
CCCACGGTGCGCCTCGCCACCCGCGACGACGTCCCCAGGGCCGTACGCACCCTCGCCGCCGCGTTCGCCG
ACTACCCCGCCACGCGCCACACCGTCGATCCGGACCGCCACATCGAGCGGGTCACCGAGCTGCAAGAACT
CTTCCTCACGCGCGTCGGGCTCGACATCGGCAAGGTGTGGGTCGCGGACGACGGCGCCGCGGTGGCGGTC
TGGACCACGCCGGAGAGCGTCGAAGCGGGGGCGGTGTTCGCCGAGATCGGCCCGCGCATGGCCGAGTTGA
GCGGTTCCCGGCTGGCCGCGCAGCAACAGATGGAAGGCCTCCTGGCGCCGCACCGGCCCAAGGAGCCCGC
GTGGTTCCTGGCCACCGTCGGCGTCTCGCCCGACCACCAGGGCAAGGGTCTGGGCAGCGCCGTCGTGCTC
CCCGGAGTGGAGGCGGCCGAGCGCGCCGGGGTGCCCGCCTTCCTGGAGACCTCCGCGCCCCGCAACCTCC
CCTTCTACGAGCGGCTCGGCTTCACCGTCACCGCCGACGTCGAGGTGCCCGAAGGACCGCGCACCTGGTG
CATGACCCGCAAGCCCGGTGCCGGAAGCGGAGCTACTAACTTCAGCCTGCTGAAGCAGGCTGGAGACGTG
GAGGAGAACCCTGGACCTGGATCCACTAGTGTCGACCTCGAGACCTAGAAAAACATGGAGCAATCACAAG
TAGCAATACAGCAGCTACCAATGCTGATTGTGCCTGGCTAGAAGCACAAGAGGAGGAGGAGGTGGGTTTT
CCAGTCACACCTCAGGTACCTTTAAGACCAATGACTTACAAGGCAGCTGTAGATCTTAGCCACTTTTTAA
AAGAAAAGGGGGGACTGGAAGGGCTAATTCACTCCCAACGAAGACAAAATCGTCGAGAGATGCTGCATAT
AAGCAGCTGCTTTTTGCTTGTACTGGGTCTCTCTGGTTAGACCAGATCTGAGCCTGGGAGCTCTCTGGCT
AACTAGGGAACCCACTGCTTAAGCCTCAATAAAGCTTGCCTTGAGTGCTTCAAGTAGTGTGTGCCCGTCT
GTTGTGTGACTCTGGTAACTAGAGATCCCTCAGACCCTTTTAGTCAGTGTGGAAAATCTCTAGCAGTAGT
AGTTCATGTCATCTTATTATTCAGTATTTATAACTTGCAAAGAAATGAATATCAGAGAGTGAGAGGCCTT
GACATTATAATAGATTTAGCAGGAATTGAACTAGGAGTGGAGCACACAGGCAAAGCTGCAGAAGTACTTG
GAAGAAGCCACCAGAGATACTCACGATTCTGCACATACCTGGCTAATCCCAGATCCTAAGGATTACATTA
AGTTTACTAACATTTATATAATGATTTATAGTTTAAAGTATAAACTTATCTAATTTACTATTCTGACAGA
TATTAATTAATCCTCAAATATCATAAGAGATGATTACTATTATCCCCATTTAACACAAGAGGAAACTGAG
AGGGAAAGATGTTGAAGTAATTTTCCCACAATTACAGCATCCGTTAGTTACGACTCTATGATCTTCTGAC
ACAAATTCCATTTACTCCTCACCCTATGACTCAGTCGAATATATCAAAGTTATGGACATTATGCTAAGTA
ACAAATTACCCTTTTATATAGTAAATACTGAGTAGATTGAGAGAAGAAATTGTTTGCAAACCTGAATAGC
TTCAAGAAGAAGAGAAGTGAGGATAAGAATAACAGTTGTCATTTAACAAGTTTTAACAAGTAACTTGGTT
AGAAAGGGATTCAAATGCATAAAGCAAGGGATAAATTTTTCTGGCAACAAGACTATACAATATAACCTTA
AATATGACTTCAAATAATTGTTGGAACTTGATAAAACTAATTAAATATTATTGAAGATTATCAATATTAT
AAATGTAATTTACTTTTAAAAAGGGAACATAGAAATGTGTATCATTAGAGTAGAAAACAATCCTTATTAT
CACAATTTGTCAAAACAAGTTTGTTATTAACACAAGTAGAATACTGCATTCAATTAAGTTGACTGCAGAT
TTTGTGTTTTGTTAAAATTAGAAAGAGATAACAACAATTTGAATTATTGAAAGTAACATGTAAATAGTTC
TACATACGTTCTTTTGACATCTTGTTCAATCATTGATCGAAGTTCTTTATCTTGGAAGAATTTGTTCCAA
AGACTCTGAAATAAGGAAAACAATCTATTATATAGTCTCACACCTTTGTTTTACTTTTAGTGATTTCAAT
TTAATAATGTAAATGGTTAAAATTTATTCTTCTCTGAGATCATTTCACATTGCAGATAGAAAACCTGAGA
CTGGGGTAATTTTTATTAAAATCTAATTTAATCTCAGAAACACATCTTTATTCTAACATCAATTTTTCCA
GTTTGATATTATCATATAAAGTCAGCCTTCCTCATCTGCAGGTTCCACAACAAAAATCCAACCAACTGTG
GATCAAAAATATTGGGAAAAAATTAAAAATAGCAATACAACAATAAAAAAATACAAATCAGAAAAACAGC
ACAGTATAACAACTTTATTTAGCATTTACAATCTATTAGGTATTATAAGTAATCTAGCCAGATCCTCTAC
GCCGGACGCATCGTGGCCGGCATCACCGGCGCCACAGGTGCGGTTGCTGGCGCCTATATCGCCGACATCA
CCGATGGGGAAGATCGGGCTCGCCACTTCGGGCTCATGAGCGCTTGTTTCGGCGTGGGTATGGTGGCAGG
CCCCGTGGCCGGGGGACTGTTGGGCGCCATCTCCTTGCATGCACCATTCCTTGCGGCGGCGGTGCTCAAC
GGCCTCAACCTACTACTGGGCTGCTTCCTAATGCAGGAGTCGCATAAGGGAGAGCGTCGAATGGTGCACT
CTCAGTACAATCTGCTCTGATGCCGCATAGTTAAGCCAGCCCCGACACCCGCCAACACCCGCTGACGCGC
CCTGACGGGCTTGTCTGCTCCCGGCATCCGCTTACAGACAAGCTGTGACCGTCTCCGGGAGCTGCATGTG
TCAGAGGTTTTCACCGTCATCACCGAAACGCGCGAGACGAAAGGGCCTCGTGATACGCCTATTTTTATAG
GTTAATGTCATGATAATAATGGTTTCTTAGACGTCAGGTGGCACTTTTCGGGGAAATGTGCGCGGAACCC
CTATTTGTTTATTTTTCTAAATACATTCAAATATGTATCCGCTCATGAGACAATAACCCTGATAAATGCT
TCAATAATATTGAAAAAGGAAGAGTATGAGTATTCAACATTTCCGTGTCGCCCTTATTCCCTTTTTTGCG
GCATTTTGCCTTCCTGTTTTTGCTCACCCAGAAACGCTGGTGAAAGTAAAAGATGCTGAAGATCAGTTGG
GTGCACGAGTGGGTTACATCGAACTGGATCTCAACAGCGGTAAGATCCTTGAGAGTTTTCGCCCCGAAGA
ACGTTTTCCAATGATGAGCACTTTTAAAGTTCTGCTATGTGGCGCGGTATTATCCCGTATTGACGCCGGG
CAAGAGCAACTCGGTCGCCGCATACACTATTCTCAGAATGACTTGGTTGAGTACTCACCAGTCACAGAAA
AGCATCTTACGGATGGCATGACAGTAAGAGAATTATGCAGTGCTGCCATAACCATGAGTGATAACACTGC
GGCCAACTTACTTCTGACAACGATCGGAGGACCGAAGGAGCTAACCGCTTTTTTGCACAACATGGGGGAT
CATGTAACTCGCCTTGATCGTTGGGAACCGGAGCTGAATGAAGCCATACCAAACGACGAGCGTGACACCA
CGATGCCTGTAGCAATGGCAACAACGTTGCGCAAACTATTAACTGGCGAACTACTTACTCTAGCTTCCCG
GCAACAATTAATAGACTGGATGGAGGCGGATAAAGTTGCAGGACCACTTCTGCGCTCGGCCCTTCCGGCT
GGCTGGTTTATTGCTGATAAATCTGGAGCCGGTGAGCGTGGGTCTCGCGGTATCATTGCAGCACTGGGGC
CAGATGGTAAGCCCTCCCGTATCGTAGTTATCTACACGACGGGGAGTCAGGCAACTATGGATGAACGAAA
TAGACAGATCGCTGAGATAGGTGCCTCACTGATTAAGCATTGGTAACTGTCAGACCAAGTTTACTCATAT
ATACTTTAGATTGATTTAAAACTTCATTTTTAATTTAAAAGGATCTAGGTGAAGATCCTTTTTGATAATC
TCATGACCAAAATCCCTTAACGTGAGTTTTCGTTCCACTGAGCGTCAGACCCCGTAGAAAAGATCAAAGG
ATCTTCTTGAGATCCTTTTTTTCTGCGCGTAATCTGCTGCTTGCAAACAAAAAAACCACCGCTACCAGCG
GTGGTTTGTTTGCCGGATCAAGAGCTACCAACTCTTTTTCCGAAGGTAACTGGCTTCAGCAGAGCGCAGA
TACCAAATACTGTTCTTCTAGTGTAGCCGTAGTTAGGCCACCACTTCAAGAACTCTGTAGCACCGCCTAC
ATACCTCGCTCTGCTAATCCTGTTACCAGTGGCTGCTGCCAGTGGCGATAAGTCGTGTCTTACCGGGTTG
GACTCAAGACGATAGTTACCGGATAAGGCGCAGCGGTCGGGCTGAACGGGGGGTTCGTGCACACAGCCCA
GCTTGGAGCGAACGACCTACACCGAACTGAGATACCTACAGCGTGAGCTATGAGAAAGCGCCACGCTTCC
CGAAGGGAGAAAGGCGGACAGGTATCCGGTAAGCGGCAGGGTCGGAACAGGAGAGCGCACGAGGGAGCTT
CCAGGGGGAAACGCCTGGTATCTTTATAGTCCTGTCGGGTTTCGCCACCTCTGACTTGAGCGTCGATTTT
TGTGATGCTCGTCAGGGGGGCGGAGCCTATGGAAAAACGCCAGCAACGCGGCCTTTTTACGGTTCCTGGC
CTTTTGCTGGCCTTTTGCTCACATGTTCTTTCCTGCGTTATCCCCTGATTCTGTGGATAACCGTATTACC
GCCTTTGAGTGAGCTGATACCGCTCGCCGCAGCCGAACGACCGAGCGCAGCGAGTCAGTGAGCGAGGAAG
CGGAAGAGCGCCCAATACGCAAACCGCCTCTCCCCGCGCGTTGGCCGATTCATTAATGCAGCTGTGGAAT
GTGTGTCAGTTAGGGTGTGGAAAGTCCCCAGGCTCCCCAGCAGGCAGAAGTATGCAAAGCATGCATCTCA
ATTAGTCAGCAACCAGGTGTGGAAAGTCCCCAGGCTCCCCAGCAGGCAGAAGTATGCAAAGCATGCATCT
CAATTAGTCAGCAACCATAGTCCCGCCCCTAACTCCGCCCATCCCGCCCCTAACTCCGCCCAGTTCCGCC
CATTCTCCGCCCCATGGCTGACTAATTTTTTTTATTTATGCAGAGGCCGAGGCCGCCTCGGCCTCTGAGC
TATTCCAGAAGTAGTGAGGAGGCTTTTTTGGAGGCCTAGGCTTTTGCAAAAAGCTTGGACACAAGACAGG
CTTGCGAGATATGTTTGAGAATACCACTTTATCCCGCGTCAGGGAGAGGCAGTGCGTAAAAAGACGCGGA
CTCATGTGAAATACTGGTTTTTAGTGCGCCAGATCTCTATAATCTCGCGCAACCTATTTTCCCCTCGAAC
ACTTTTTAAGCCGTAGATAAACAGGCTGGGACACTTCACATGAGCGAAAAATACATCGTCACCTGGGACA
TGTTGCAGATCCATGCACGTAAACTCGCAAGCCGACTGATGCCTTCTGAACAATGGAAAGGCATTATTGC
CGTAAGCCGTGGCGGTCTGTACCGGGTGCGTTACTGGCGCGTGAACTGGGTATTCGTCATGTCGATACCG
TTTGTATTTCCAGCTACGATCACGACAACCAGCGCGAGCTTAAAGTGCTGAAACGCGCAGAAGGCGATGG
CGAAGGCTTCATCGTTATTGATGACCTGGTGGATACCGGTGGTACTGCGGTTGCGATTCGTGAAATGTAT
CCAAAAGCGCACTTTGTCACCATCTTCGCAAAACCGGCTGGTCGTCCGCTGGTTGATGACTATGTTGTTG
ATATCCCGCAAGATACCTGGATTGAACAGCCGTGGGATATGGGCGTCGTATTCGTCCCGCCAATCTCCGG
TCGCTAATCTTTTCAACGCCTGGCACTGCCGGGCGTTGTTCTTTTTAACTTCAGGCGGGTTACAATAGTT
TCCAGTAAGTATTCTGGAGGCTGCATCCATGACACAGGCAAACCTGAGCGAAACCCTGTTCAAACCCCGC
TTTAAACATCCTGAAACCTCGACGCTAGTCCGCCGCTTTAATCACGGCGCACAACCGCCTGTGCAGTCGG
CCCTTGATGGTAAAACCATCCCTCACTGGTATCGCATGATTAACCGTCTGATGTGGATCTGGCGCGGCAT
TGACCCACGCGAAATCCTCGACGTCCAGGCACGTATTGTGATGAGCGATGCCGAACGTACCGACGATGAT
TTATACGATACGGTGATTGGCTACCGTGGCGGCAACTGGATTTATGAGTGGGCCCC
Features (pLannotate 1.2.2; 30 found; start..end, strand, type, name):
      2..76      +  CDS            small t antigen (fragment): SV40 (simian virus 40) small t antigen
     78..143     +  intron         small t intron: SV40 (simian virus 40) small t antigen intron
    273..293     +  CDS            SV40 NLS: nuclear localization signal of SV40 (simian virus 40) large T antigen
    612..695     +  CDS            large T antigen (fragment): large T antigen from SV40 (simian virus 40)
    718..852     +  polyA_signal   SV40 poly(A) signal: SV40 polyadenylation signal
   1019..1348    +  CDS            nef (fragment): NEF_HV1BR - Experimental evidence at protein level: Swiss-Prot protein existence level 1. Extracellular Nef protein targets CD4(+) T-lymphocytes for apoptosis by interacting with CXCR4 surface receptors (PubMed:14990729). From Human immunodeficiency virus type 1 group M subtype B (isolate BRU/LAI) (HIV-1).
   1396..1653    +  LTR            5' LTR (truncated): truncated 5' long terminal repeat (LTR) from HIV-1
   1700..1825    +  misc_feature   HIV-1 Ψ: packaging signal of human immunodeficiency virus type 1
   1809..2172    +  CDS            HIV-1 gag (fragment): gag protein from human immunodeficiency virus 1; gag
   2318..2551    +  misc_feature   RRE: The Rev response element (RRE) of HIV-1 allows for Rev-dependent mRNA export from the nucleus to the cytoplasm.
   2928..3028    +  CDS            Rev (fragment): human immunodeficiency virus 1 (HIV-1) Rev protein; rev; enhances nuclear export of unspliced and incompletely spliced viral mRNAs
   3073..3190    +  misc_feature   cPPT/CTS: central polypurine tract and central termination sequence of HIV-1
   3289..3592    +  enhancer       CMV enhancer: human cytomegalovirus immediate early enhancer
   3593..3796    +  promoter       CMV promoter: human cytomegalovirus (CMV) immediate early promoter
   3836..4432    +  CDS            PuroR (fragment): puromycin N-acetyltransferase; pac from Streptomyces; confers resistance to puromycin
   4519..4704    +  CDS            nef (fragment): NEF_HV1Z2 - Experimental evidence at protein level: Swiss-Prot protein existence level 1. Extracellular Nef protein targets CD4(+) T-lymphocytes for apoptosis by interacting with CXCR4 surface receptors. From Human immunodeficiency virus type 1 group M subtype D (isolate Z2/CDC-Z34) (HIV-1).
   4706..4737    +  LTR            3' LTR (ΔU3) (fragment): self-inactivating 3' long terminal repeat (LTR) from HIV-1
   4785..4965    +  LTR            5' LTR (truncated): truncated 5' long terminal repeat (LTR) from HIV-1
   5927..6025    -  CDS            TBC1D5 (fragment): TBCD5_HUMAN - Also known as KIAA0210. Experimental evidence at protein level: Swiss-Prot protein existence level 1. May act as a GTPase-activating protein (GAP) for Rab family protein(s). May act as a GAP for RAB7A. Can displace RAB7A and retromer CSC subcomplex from the endosomal membrane to the cytosol; at least retromer displacement seems to require its catalytic activity (PubMed:19531583, PubMed:20923837). Required for retrograde transport of cargo proteins from endosomes to the trans-Golgi network (TGN); the function seems to require its catalytic activity. Involved in regulation of autop
   6431..6710    +  CDS            TcR (fragment): tetracycline efflux protein; tet; confers resistance to tetracycline
   6711..6759    -  misc_feature   bom (fragment): basis of mobility region from pBR322
   6861..6896    -  CDS            rop (fragment): Rop protein, which maintains plasmids at low copy number; rop
   6991..7095    +  promoter       AmpR promoter: bla
   7096..7956    +  CDS            AmpR: β-lactamase; bla; confers resistance to ampicillin, carbenicillin, and related antibiotics
   8127..8715    +  rep_origin     ori: high-copy-number ColE1/pMB1/pBR322/pUC origin of replication
   8898..8954    +  CDS            lacI (fragment): lac repressor; lacI; The lac repressor binds to the lac operator to inhibit transcription in E. coli. This inhibition can be relieved by adding lactose or isopropyl-β-D-thiogalactopyranoside (IPTG).
   8961..9290    +  promoter       SV40 promoter: SV40 enhancer and early promoter
   9490..9609    +  CDS            gpt (fragment): XGPT_ECOLI - Also known as gpp, gxu. Experimental evidence at protein level: Swiss-Prot protein existence level 1. Purine salvage pathway enzyme that catalyzes the transfer of the ribosyl-5-phosphate group from 5-phospho-alpha-D-ribose 1- diphosphate (PRPP) to the N9 position of the 6-oxopurines guanine and xanthine to form the corresponding ribonucleotides GMP (guanosine 5'- monophosphate) and XMP (xanthosine 5'-monophosphate), with the release of PPi. To a lesser extent, also acts on hypoxanthine (PubMed:9100006, PubMed:3886014). Does not ribophosphorylate adenine (PubMed:3886014). From Esch
   9609..9944    +  CDS            gpt (fragment): XGPT_ECOLI - Also known as gpp, gxu. Experimental evidence at protein level: Swiss-Prot protein existence level 1. Purine salvage pathway enzyme that catalyzes the transfer of the ribosyl-5-phosphate group from 5-phospho-alpha-D-ribose 1- diphosphate (PRPP) to the N9 position of the 6-oxopurines guanine and xanthine to form the corresponding ribonucleotides GMP (guanosine 5'- monophosphate) and XMP (xanthosine 5'-monophosphate), with the release of PPi. To a lesser extent, also acts on hypoxanthine (PubMed:9100006, PubMed:3886014). Does not ribophosphorylate adenine (PubMed:3886014). From Esch
  10039..10344   +  CDS            frsA (fragment): FRSA_ECOLI - Also known as yafA. Experimental evidence at protein level: Swiss-Prot protein existence level 1. Catalyzes the hydrolysis of esters (PubMed:15808744). Displays esterase activity toward pNP-butyrate (PubMed:15808744). May stimulate mixed-acid fermentation by acting as a fermentation/respiration switch that down-regulates respiration and up- regulates fermentation rates (PubMed:15169777). From Escherichia coli (strain K12).
