[The description below was written by a language model from this plasmid's Addgene catalogue record and pLannotate feature annotations shown in this document.]
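Description:
pTRIP-CMV-Puro-2A is an empty-backbone HIV-1-derived lentiviral vector built on pTRIP, intended for mammalian expression and deposited as a control construct. It carries no gene of interest. In bacteria it is maintained through a high-copy ColE1/pUC-type origin and selected with ampicillin via the β-lactamase gene and its own promoter. The catalogue lists a recombination-reducing E. coli strain for propagation, which fits a plasmid carrying repeated LTR sequences.

The transfer cassette begins with an HIV-1 5' LTR annotated as truncated. This is followed by the Ψ packaging signal with an adjoining gag fragment, the Rev response element for Rev-dependent nuclear export of the genomic RNA, and the cPPT/CTS element, which aids nuclear import of the reverse-transcribed genome. Downstream, the CMV immediate-early enhancer and promoter drive the puromycin N-acetyltransferase coding sequence. According to the name and stated purpose, this sequence is joined to a 2A self-cleaving peptide so that an inserted gene would be co-translated with the resistance marker from a single CMV transcript. The 2A sequence and the cloning site are not annotated in the feature table. The cassette ends in a ΔU3 self-inactivating 3' LTR, which disables LTR promoter activity after integration. No WPRE is annotated.

Outside the lentiviral unit, the plasmid contains legacy backbone sequence. This includes an SV40 promoter with gpt fragments, SV40 small t intron and polyadenylation sequences, nef fragments, and remnants of pBR322 (tetracycline resistance, bom, rop). None of these is described as functional for the vector's purpose. The vector is typically used to make puromycin-selectable control transduced cells, or as the recipient for cloning a gene downstream of Puro-2A.
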