Addgene plasmid #102611: pTRIP-CMV-Puro-2A
Purpose: (Empty Backbone) Control lentivector expressing Puro resistance and gene of interest from CMV promoter
Depositing lab: Nicolas Manel. Depositing organization: Institut Curie. Publication: Transmission of innate immune signaling by packaging of cGAMP in viral particles. Gentili M, Kowal J, Tkach M, Satoh T, Lahaye X, Conrad C, Boyron M, Lombard B, Durand S, Kroemer G, Loew D, Dalod M, Thery C, Manel N. Science. 2015 Sep 11;349(6253):1232-6. doi: 10.1126/science.aab3628. Epub 2015 Jul 30. PubMed 26229115.
Backbone
  Vector backbone: pTRIP
  Vector type: Mammalian Expression, Lentiviral
Growth in bacteria
  Bacterial resistance: Ampicillin, 100 μg/mL
  Growth temperature: 30°C
  Growth strain: NEB Stable
  Copy number: High Copy
Gene/Insert
  Gene/Insert name: None
Terms and licenses: Academic/Nonprofit Terms; Industry Terms: Not Available to Industry
How to cite: pTRIP-CMV-Puro-2A was a gift from Nicolas Manel (Addgene plasmid # 102611 ; http://n2t.net/addgene:102611 ; RRID:Addgene_102611)
